Addgene plasmid #25449: pSSec7-mGFPx3
Depositing lab: Benjamin Glick. Publication: Golgi maturation visualized in living yeast. Losev E, Reinke CA, Jellen J, Strongin DE, Bevis BJ, Glick BS. Nature. 2006 Jun 22. 441(7096):1002-6. 10.1038/nature04717 PubMed 16699524.
Backbone
  Vector backbone: N/A
  Backbone size w/o insert (bp): 7700
  Vector type: Yeast Expression
  Selectable markers: URA3
Growth in bacteria
  Bacterial resistance: Ampicillin, 100 μg/mL
  Growth temperature: 37°C
  Growth strain: DH5alpha
  Copy number: Unknown
Gene/Insert
  Gene/Insert name: Sec7
  Species: S. cerevisiae (budding yeast)
  Insert size (bp): 6000
  Mutation: GFP contains A206K for monomerization.
  Entrez Gene: SEC7 (a.k.a. YDR170C)
  Tag / fusion protein: mGFPx3 (C terminal on insert)
  Cloning method: Restriction Enzyme; 5′ cloning site EcoRI (not destroyed); 3′ cloning site BamHI (not destroyed)
  Sequencing primers: 5′ n/a
Terms and licenses: Academic/Nonprofit Terms; Industry Terms: Not Available to Industry
How to cite: pSSec7-mGFPx3 was a gift from Benjamin Glick (Addgene plasmid # 25449 ; http://n2t.net/addgene:25449 ; RRID:Addgene_25449)
