[The description below was written by a language model from this plasmid's Addgene catalogue record and pLannotate feature annotations shown in this document.]
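Description:
pSSec7-mGFPx3 is a yeast vector for tagging the S. cerevisiae Golgi protein Sec7 (SEC7/YDR170C) at its C terminus with three tandem copies of monomeric GFP. It is propagated in E. coli through a high-copy ColE1/pUC-type origin with ampicillin resistance (AmpR under its bla promoter), and it is selected in yeast through the URA3 auxotrophic marker driven by its own promoter, which can also be counterselected with 5-FOA. No backbone name is recorded. The annotated remnants (lacZα fragment, lac promoter/operator, and bom, rop and lacI fragments) point to a pUC/pBR322-derived cloning vector. No yeast replication origin (CEN/ARS or 2μ) is annotated, which is consistent with an integrating design, although the record does not state this explicitly.

The payload consists of a SEC7 coding fragment fused in frame to three successive mEGFP open reading frames, each carrying the A206K mutation that suppresses GFP dimerization. Tripling the fluorophore increases signal per tagged molecule. Downstream yeast genomic sequence includes a match to the predicted YD169 protein, so flanking sequence from the SEC7 locus appears to have been retained. No yeast promoter upstream of the fusion is annotated.

The catalogue fields and the sequence record disagree on sizes. The catalogue lists a 6,000 bp insert in a 7,700 bp backbone, whereas the depositor sequence is 8,290 nt and only about 580 nt is annotated as SEC7. The sequenced plasmid therefore appears to carry only a 3′ portion of the gene, as would suit tagging the chromosomal copy by integration. The associated publication used fluorescently labelled Golgi markers to visualize cisternal maturation in living yeast.
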