Features (pLannotate 1.2.2; 17 found; start..end, strand, type, name):
    137..236     +  misc_feature   bom (fragment): basis of mobility region from pBR322
    242..399     -  CDS            lacZα (fragment): LacZα fragment of β-galactosidase; lacZ fragment
    397..978     +  CDS            SEC7 (fragment): SEC7_YEAST - Experimental evidence at protein level: Swiss-Prot protein existence level 1. May play a role in vesicular budding and traffic between compartments of the Golgi apparatus. From Saccharomyces cerevisiae (strain ATCC 204508 / S288c) (Baker's yeast).
    994..1710    +  CDS            mEGFP: mEGFP is a basic (constitutively fluorescent) green fluorescent protein published in 2002, derived from Aequorea victoria. It has moderate acid sensitivity.
   1726..2442    +  CDS            mEGFP: mEGFP is a basic (constitutively fluorescent) green fluorescent protein published in 2002, derived from Aequorea victoria. It has moderate acid sensitivity.
   2458..3177    +  CDS            mEGFP: enhanced GFP with monomerizing A206K mutation (Zacharias et al., 2002) mammalian codon-optimized
   4655..4801    +  CDS            YD169_YEAST: Protein predicted: Swiss-Prot protein existence level 4. From Saccharomyces cerevisiae (strain ATCC 204508 / S288c) (Baker's yeast).
   4931..4947    -  protein_bind   lac operator: The lac repressor binds to the lac operator to inhibit transcription in E. coli. This inhibition can be relieved by adding lactose or isopropyl-β-D-thiogalactopyranoside (IPTG). lac repressor encoded by lacI
   4955..4985    -  promoter       lac promoter: promoter for the E. coli lac operon
   5000..5021    -  protein_bind   CAP binding site: CAP binding activates transcription in the presence of cAMP. E. coli catabolite activator protein
   5034..5126    -  CDS            lacI (fragment): lac repressor; lacI; The lac repressor binds to the lac operator to inhibit transcription in E. coli. This inhibition can be relieved by adding lactose or isopropyl-β-D-thiogalactopyranoside (IPTG).
   5309..5897    -  rep_origin     ori: high-copy-number ColE1/pMB1/pBR322/pUC origin of replication
   6068..6928    -  CDS            AmpR: β-lactamase; bla; confers resistance to ampicillin, carbenicillin, and related antibiotics
   6929..7033    -  promoter       AmpR promoter: bla
   7200..8003    -  CDS            URA3: orotidine-5'-phosphate decarboxylase, required for uracil biosynthesis; S. cerevisiae URA3; yeast auxotrophic marker, counterselectable with 5-fluoroorotic acid (5-FOA)
   8004..8220    -  promoter       URA3 promoter: S. cerevisiae URA3
   8290..35      +  CDS            rop (fragment) (across the origin): Rop protein, which maintains plasmids at low copy number; rop
>Addgene plasmid #25449 | pSSec7-mGFPx3 | depositor full sequence | sequence record 11862 | Author sequence
TCGCGCGTTTCGGTGATGACGGTGAAAACCTCTGACACATGCAGCTCCCGGAGACGGTCACAGCTTGTCT
GTAAGCGGATGCCGGGAGCAGACAAGCCCGTCAGGGCGCGTCAGCGGGTGTTGGCGGGTGTCGGGGCTGG
CTTAACTATGCGGCATCAGAGCAGATTGTACTGAGAGTGCACCATATGCGGTGTGAAATACCGCACAGAT
GCGTAAGGAGAAAATACCGCATCAGGCGCCATTCGCCATTCAGGCTGCGCAACTGTTGGGAAGGGCGATC
GGTGCGGGCCTCTTCGCTATTACGCCAGCTGGCGAAAGGGGGATGTGCTGCAAGGCGATTAAGTTGGGTA
ACGCCAGGGTTTTCCCAGTCACGACGTTGTAAAACGACGGCCAGTGAATTCTATTGTTGTCAAATGTGTT
TTACAGCTTTTGATGATAGAGCTGCTCAACGAATTATTCGAGAACGAAGATTTTGCCCACTGTATCCCTT
ACAAGGAAGCCATTAGAATTACAAGATTGTTGGAGAAATCGTACGAATTTTCTCGTGACTTTAATGAAGA
TTATGGGTTAAGAACAAGACTAGTAGAGGCTCGTGTAGTTGATAAAATACCAAACCTGTTGAAACAAGAA
ACGAGTGCTGCTGCAGTTCTCCTTGACATTATGTTTCAGTTGTATCTGAACGATGATGAGAAGAAGGCTG
ATTTAATAACTCGTCTGATCACCATTTGCATCCAGGTCGTAGAGGGTTATGTTTCTTTGGATGATAGAAC
CATGGAACGTAGTATCAATGCCTGGCGTTCAGTGATAGTTGAAATATTACAAGGTTACTACGAATTTGAT
GATGAAGACTTTAGACTATACTGTCCTGCTATGTATGCTCTGGTGATTCAAATATTAGATAAGAGCGTTC
CAACGGAGTTGAGACATGCTATAAAACAATTTCTAAGCAGAGTTGGTGAATTATACCTTTCTACGGATCC
ACCGGTCGCCACCATGGTGAGCAAGGGCGAGGAGCTGTTCACCGGGGTGGTGCCCATCCTGGTCGAGCTG
GACGGCGACGTAAACGGCCACAAGTTCAGCGTGTCCGGCGAGGGCGAGGGCGATGCCACCTACGGCAAGC
TGACCCTGAAGTTCATCTGCACCACCGGCAAGCTGCCCGTGCCCTGGCCCACCCTCGTGACCACCCTGAC
CTACGGCGTGCAGTGCTTCAGCCGCTACCCCGACCACATGAAGCAGCACGACTTCTTCAAGTCCGCCATG
CCCGAAGGCTACGTCCAGGAGCGCACCATCTTCTTCAAGGACGACGGCAACTACAAGACCCGCGCCGAGG
TGAAGTTCGAGGGCGACACCCTGGTGAACCGCATCGAGCTGAAGGGCATCGACTTCAAGGAGGACGGCAA
CATCCTGGGGCACAAGCTGGAGTACAACTACAACAGCCACAACGTCTATATCATGGCCGACAAGCAGAAG
AACGGCATCAAGGTGAACTTCAAGATCCGCCACAACATCGAGGACGGCAGCGTGCAGCTCGCCGACCACT
ACCAGCAGAACACCCCCATCGGCGACGGCCCCGTGCTGCTGCCCGACAACCACTACCTGAGCACCCAGTC
CAAGCTGAGCAAAGACCCCAACGAGAAGCGCGATCACATGGTCCTGCTGGAGTTCGTGACCGCCGCCGGG
ATCACTCTCGGCATGGACGAGCTGTACAAGGGTCCGGTCGCCACCATGGTGAGCAAGGGCGAGGAGCTGT
TCACCGGGGTGGTGCCCATCCTGGTCGAGCTGGACGGCGACGTAAACGGCCACAAGTTCAGCGTGTCCGG
CGAGGGCGAGGGCGATGCCACCTACGGCAAGCTGACCCTGAAGTTCATCTGCACCACCGGCAAGCTGCCC
GTGCCCTGGCCCACCCTCGTGACCACCCTGACCTACGGCGTGCAGTGCTTCAGCCGCTACCCCGACCACA
TGAAGCAGCACGACTTCTTCAAGTCCGCCATGCCCGAAGGCTACGTCCAGGAGCGCACCATCTTCTTCAA
GGACGACGGCAACTACAAGACCCGCGCCGAGGTGAAGTTCGAGGGCGACACCCTGGTGAACCGCATCGAG
CTGAAGGGCATCGACTTCAAGGAGGACGGCAACATCCTGGGGCACAAGCTGGAGTACAACTACAACAGCC
ACAACGTCTATATCATGGCCGACAAGCAGAAGAACGGCATCAAGGTGAACTTCAAGATCCGCCACAACAT
CGAGGACGGCAGCGTGCAGCTCGCCGACCACTACCAGCAGAACACCCCCATCGGCGACGGCCCCGTGCTG
CTGCCCGACAACCACTACCTGAGCACCCAGTCCAAGCTGAGCAAAGACCCCAACGAGAAGCGCGATCACA
TGGTCCTGCTGGAGTTCGTGACCGCCGCCGGGATCACTCTCGGCATGGACGAGCTGTACAAGGGTCCGGT
CGCCACCATGGTGAGCAAGGGCGAGGAGCTGTTCACCGGGGTGGTGCCCATCCTGGTCGAGCTGGACGGC
GACGTAAACGGCCACAAGTTCAGCGTGTCCGGCGAGGGCGAGGGCGATGCCACCTACGGCAAGCTGACCC
TGAAGTTCATCTGCACCACCGGCAAGCTGCCCGTGCCCTGGCCCACCCTCGTGACCACCCTGACCTACGG
CGTGCAGTGCTTCAGCCGCTACCCCGACCACATGAAGCAGCACGACTTCTTCAAGTCCGCCATGCCCGAA
GGCTACGTCCAGGAGCGCACCATCTTCTTCAAGGACGACGGCAACTACAAGACCCGCGCCGAGGTGAAGT
TCGAGGGCGACACCCTGGTGAACCGCATCGAGCTGAAGGGCATCGACTTCAAGGAGGACGGCAACATCCT
GGGGCACAAGCTGGAGTACAACTACAACAGCCACAACGTCTATATCATGGCCGACAAGCAGAAGAACGGC
ATCAAGGTGAACTTCAAGATCCGCCACAACATCGAGGACGGCAGCGTGCAGCTCGCCGACCACTACCAGC
AGAACACCCCCATCGGCGACGGCCCCGTGCTGCTGCCCGACAACCACTACCTGAGCACCCAGTCCAAGCT
GAGCAAAGACCCCAACGAGAAGCGCGATCACATGGTCCTGCTGGAGTTCGTGACCGCCGCCGGGATCACT
CTCGGCATGGACGAGCTGTACAAGTAAAGCGGCCGGGCTTTGTTGAATGGTCCAGCAGATTAAAATATGC
TTAGTTGTAGAACACAGAAAAAATGAGAAGGTTGATATACTTTTACTCATATTAATCCTGATTTAGTGGC
GGTGATCCTTTTTAGATTCGTTTAATTCATAAACAAGGTACATCATATAGCAATAACAAATATGTAAACT
ATGTAGAAAGACTTATCAAGTTTAGCCATTTTGGTCCTCATTCATGGGCATTTTATACTAACTTCATTTT
TGCCGAAATAAGAAAGGATGTAATCTTAACCTAAAATATGTAAGCAATTAAGGGCGCACGTAGTCACTTG
CGAACAAATAGGAAAAGAAAGAAACAAGCACGGATACTGAATGACTGAGTGTATTACTACACGATTTATC
TCAACGAATTTAAGTGTGGAGGACGATCGGCTGCACGTAGGAGTCAACGTTTTTTTACTGTGTTCATCAC
AAAACCATTAAGCTGAGTCATCCATATTGCAAACAATAAGGTAGCACCGCTTCCATCAAAACACTAGAAC
ATACCGATGTTTTCACGGATTTATTGGAAACAAATAGCAGATGAGGGCGTTTTTACTTGTAATGAAGGCG
AATGAGAAGGCAAGGCTTACAGGCTTGTTGTTTATGCCAAGCATCAATACTCGCTATGGAGGAGCGCCAT
CAGCGATAACAACAAAGTTTGCAAGTGCTTGCTTGGATATAAAAGGCTTGACGCTTAAGATAAATAGGGC
CATACTTGCTTGCTTTTACTATTTTTGTTCCTCATAAGCCTGATTGACTACGCTATTATAAACCCCTACA
TTATCCTATAATCAACTTCACTTGTGTAACGTTGAATGAGTTCAACTGAGTAATACTCGGTCGGAAATAT
ACGCTCCATCTGGCAGGAAACATAGGCTGCATTTATATCTTGCACAATTATGCCCTTCGTAGGTGTATGT
TTTCATGTTTTCCATTATGTCAATGTAGATGTATCTTTGGACAGGCAACTTTTGGATCAATAAAGCACAA
TTTTTGAGCAATTTGAGATATCCAGTATTTGTACGGGAGTCCCAAGATTGTTTAGCCTAAAAGGTTGAGG
ACTTGGATTATTCTTCCATCAAGCGCCTCCACCCCTCGCATCCTATTTCTTTTGAAGCATAGGGGACGAG
ACTGTCTGTAATTTATGGCGAAGTATGACAAGAAAGATTCAAACTTTGTTTTACGTATGCCCCAATAAAT
TCTATGGTAGCACTACTAGAGACGTATTTTGGTTTTGTAATAATTTTCAAACTGCTCGCTATGATTTGTT
ACAAGAAACAAACAAAAGACACGACCATAGGGTTCATGTTGGTGGTTGCGAAGCCACATCTTTAAAACAT
TACTGCAAATTCAGCAGGAGTGAGTAGCAAAATCGACAAAAACTAGAGTACGCAACATTCCCGGTCGTAA
ATTTCTTATCGTGGCGCCAGAACATTCCCGTCCAATGATGAGAATGTCTCTAAAACAAATGCAGTCACAG
AGATTTTCTGCGACTTCTCGAGTGAGAATGTTGCTTATTGGTGCTAGTGGCTTGAGATCTTCGTCAAGCA
AATTGGAATGCCCCAGATTCTCAAACAAGCACGGCAGAAACTGAAATACGGCCAAAATTATGAACCCTTT
TGTGGGATCTTTGTAGAAATAGGACCTCAGGATAGTATGATGAAGAATGTTGGCATGCAAGCTTGGCGTA
ATCATGGTCATAGCTGTTTCCTGTGTGAAATTGTTATCCGCTCACAATTCCACACAACATACGAGCCGGA
AGCATAAAGTGTAAAGCCTGGGGTGCCTAATGAGTGAGCTAACTCACATTAATTGCGTTGCGCTCACTGC
CCGCTTTCCAGTCGGGAAACCTGTCGTGCCAGCTGCATTAATGAATCGGCCAACGCGCGGGGAGAGGCGG
TTTGCGTATTGGGCGCTCTTCCGCTTCCTCGCTCACTGACTCGCTGCGCTCGGTCGTTCGGCTGCGGCGA
GCGGTATCAGCTCACTCAAAGGCGGTAATACGGTTATCCACAGAATCAGGGGATAACGCAGGAAAGAACA
TGTGAGCAAAAGGCCAGCAAAAGGCCAGGAACCGTAAAAAGGCCGCGTTGCTGGCGTTTTTCCATAGGCT
CCGCCCCCCTGACGAGCATCACAAAAATCGACGCTCAAGTCAGAGGTGGCGAAACCCGACAGGACTATAA
AGATACCAGGCGTTTCCCCCTGGAAGCTCCCTCGTGCGCTCTCCTGTTCCGACCCTGCCGCTTACCGGAT
ACCTGTCCGCCTTTCTCCCTTCGGGAAGCGTGGCGCTTTCTCATAGCTCACGCTGTAGGTATCTCAGTTC
GGTGTAGGTCGTTCGCTCCAAGCTGGGCTGTGTGCACGAACCCCCCGTTCAGCCCGACCGCTGCGCCTTA
TCCGGTAACTATCGTCTTGAGTCCAACCCGGTAAGACACGACTTATCGCCACTGGCAGCAGCCACTGGTA
ACAGGATTAGCAGAGCGAGGTATGTAGGCGGTGCTACAGAGTTCTTGAAGTGGTGGCCTAACTACGGCTA
CACTAGAAGAACAGTATTTGGTATCTGCGCTCTGCTGAAGCCAGTTACCTTCGGAAAAAGAGTTGGTAGC
TCTTGATCCGGCAAACAAACCACCGCTGGTAGCGGTGGTTTTTTTGTTTGCAAGCAGCAGATTACGCGCA
GAAAAAAAGGATCTCAAGAAGATCCTTTGATCTTTTCTACGGGGTCTGACGCTCAGTGGAACGAAAACTC
ACGTTAAGGGATTTTGGTCATGAGATTATCAAAAAGGATCTTCACCTAGATCCTTTTAAATTAAAAATGA
AGTTTTAAATCAATCTAAAGTATATATGAGTAAACTTGGTCTGACAGTTACCAATGCTTAATCAGTGAGG
CACCTATCTCAGCGATCTGTCTATTTCGTTCATCCATAGTTGCCTGACTCCCCGTCGTGTAGATAACTAC
GATACGGGAGGGCTTACCATCTGGCCCCAGTGCTGCAATGATACCGCGAGACCCACGCTCACCGGCTCCA
GATTTATCAGCAATAAACCAGCCAGCCGGAAGGGCCGAGCGCAGAAGTGGTCCTGCAACTTTATCCGCCT
CCATCCAGTCTATTAATTGTTGCCGGGAAGCTAGAGTAAGTAGTTCGCCAGTTAATAGTTTGCGCAACGT
TGTTGCCATTGCTACAGGCATCGTGGTGTCACGCTCGTCGTTTGGTATGGCTTCATTCAGCTCCGGTTCC
CAACGATCAAGGCGAGTTACATGATCCCCCATGTTGTGCAAAAAAGCGGTTAGCTCCTTCGGTCCTCCGA
TCGTTGTCAGAAGTAAGTTGGCCGCAGTGTTATCACTCATGGTTATGGCAGCACTGCATAATTCTCTTAC
TGTCATGCCATCCGTAAGATGCTTTTCTGTGACTGGTGAGTACTCAACCAAGTCATTCTGAGAATAGTGT
ATGCGGCGACCGAGTTGCTCTTGCCCGGCGTCAATACGGGATAATACCGCGCCACATAGCAGAACTTTAA
AAGTGCTCATCATTGGAAAACGTTCTTCGGGGCGAAAACTCTCAAGGATCTTACCGCTGTTGAGATCCAG
TTCGATGTAACCCACTCGTGCACCCAACTGATCTTCAGCATCTTTTACTTTCACCAGCGTTTCTGGGTGA
GCAAAAACAGGAAGGCAAAATGCCGCAAAAAAGGGAATAAGGGCGACACGGAAATGTTGAATACTCATAC
TCTTCCTTTTTCAATATTATTGAAGCATTTATCAGGGTTATTGTCTCATGAGCGGATACATATTTGAATG
TATTTAGAAAAATAAACAAATAGGGGTTCCGCGCACATTTCCCCGAAAAGTGCCACCTGAGCTTTTTCTT
TCCAATTTTTTTTTTTTCGTCATTATAGAAATCATTACGACCGAGATTCCCGGGTAATAACTGATATAAT
TAAATTGAAGCTCTAATTTGTGAGTTTAGTATACATGCATTTACTTATAATACAGTTTTTTAGTTTTGCT
GGCCGCATCTTCTCAAATATGCTTCCCAGCCTGCTTTTCTGTAACGTTCACCCTCTACCTTAGCATCCCT
TCCCTTTGCAAATAGTCCTCTTCCAACAATAATAATGTCAGATCCTGTAGAGACCACATCATCCACGGTT
CTATACTGTTGACCCAATGCGTCTCCCTTGTCATCTAAACCCACACCGGGTGTCATAATCAACCAATCGT
AACCTTCATCTCTTCCACCCATGTCTCTTTGAGCAATAAAGCCGATAACAAAATCTTTGTCGCTCTTCGC
AATGTCAACAGTACCCTTAGTATATTCTCCAGTAGCTAGGGAGCCCTTGCATGACAATTCTGCTAACATC
AAAAGGCCTCTAGGTTCCTTTGTTACTTCTTCCGCCGCCTGCTTCAAACCGCTAACAATACCTGGGCCCA
CCACACCGTGTGCATTCGTAATGTCTGCCCATTCTGCTATTCTGTATACACCCGCAGAGTACTGCAATTT
GACTGTATTACCAATGTCAGCAAATTTTCTGTCTTCGAAGAGTAAAAAATTGTACTTGGCGGATAATGCC
TTTAGCGGCTTAACTGTGCCCTCCATGGAAAAATCAGTCAAGATATCCACATGTGTTTTTAGTAAACAAA
TTTTGGGACCTAATGCTTCAACTAACTCCAGTAATTCCTTGGTGGTACGAACATCCAATGAAGCACACAA
GTTTGTTTGCTTTTCGTGCATGATATTAAATAGCTTGGCAGCAACAGGACTAGGATGAGTAGCAGCACGT
TCCTTATATGTAGCTTTCGACATGATTTATCTTCGTTTCCTGCAGGTTTTTGTTCTGTGCAGTTGGGTTA
AGAATACTGGGCAATTTCATGTTTCTTCAACACCACATATGCGTATATATACCAATCTAAGTCTGTGCTC
CTTCCTTCGTTCTTCCTTCTGCTCGGAGATTACCGAATCAAAAAAATTTCAAAGAAACCGGAATCAAAAA
AAAGAACAAAAAAAAAAAAGATGAATTGAAAAGCTCTAAGAAACCATTATTATCATGACATTAACCTATA
AAAATAGGCGTATCACGAGGCCCTTTCGTC
