>Addgene plasmid #25449 | pSSec7-mGFPx3 | addgene partial sequence | sequence record 31163 | 25449 with M13pUC-fwd
ATGTATACGACTCNCTATAGGGCGAATTGGGCCCGACGTCGCATGCTCCCGGCCGCCATGGCGGCCGCGG
GAATTCGATTCAAAAAGGCGCGCCAGATTAATTCAAAAGGGTCTGGCCGCAAAAAGGTTTATGGTGGCCG
ATTTTGAGTTTTGTGTGTGATTGCTTTTTCACAATCAGTGTTTTCAGGATTATGTGATGAACTAGATCTT
CAAGTTTCGTTACATTTCATATGTTTTCGGAACTCACGAAGTACATATTGGGTATTGTGCTCAAAAAATT
CAGCAATCAGCTTCGCTCCGCTGACTTTAGAACCCAAAAAAATAGTATGGCCAAACTGACTGTGTTACGA
TCATTTCAATTTTTCAATACATATTTAAGATTTCTAAGAGTAAGAAGGTCAAAAACTGTTCTGGAATACA
TATATATTTTTCAGGTTACAATTAGTCAAAAAGTGCACTGAAATATACGTTTTAATTTCACGAATAACCC
AATTAGTTCAATGTATTTTTGGTCAACCAACGTTAAAGTTTGGCTTCCAACCAATTATCATTTCTGATCA
ACCACAATGTTTTTTCTTTATCTGCAAGTTAATTTTTTATTTTTATCCAGATGTTTGACATATTTTTCAA
TTCTTCACTAGCGCCCACTTCTTGCACTTCCGGCGCCCTGAATCTAATGCATCTGTTGCAAGAATTGAAA
GACCAATCAACACATTGTTTTCTTCACGAGATACTGAAGAAAATGAATAAAAACAGAGAAAAAGAGCCAT
GTGATTAGTGACAACTGTTGCTAACAGATACCATAGCTTGNNTTGGTACGTGATGGCAACGTATGGGTCA
ACAAAAATGATTGCAGAGGGGGTGCAAAACAGTCAAGTCGAGAAAATATGAAAAACAGAAAACAAAGAAC
AGAAAAATGGGTTTGAGAGTC
