>Addgene plasmid #25449 | pSSec7-mGFPx3 | addgene partial sequence | sequence record 31164 | 25449 with M13pUC-fwd
GTATACGACTCACTATAGGGCGAATTGGGCCCGACGTCGCATGCTCCCGGCCGCCATGGCGGCCGCGGGA
ATTCGATTCAAAAAGGCGCGCCAGATTAATTCAAAAGGGTCTGGCCGCAAAAAGGTTTATGGTGGCCGAT
TTTGAGTTTTGTGTGTGATTGCTTTTTCACAATCAGTGTTTTCAGGATTATGTGATGAACTAGATCTTCA
AGTTTCGTTACATTTCATATGTTTTCGGAACTCACGAAGTACATATTGGGTATTGTGCTCAAAAAATTCA
GCAATCAGCTTCGCTCCGCTGACTTTAGAACCCAAAAAAATAGTATGGCCAAACTGACTGTGTTACGATC
ATTTCAATTTTTCAATACATATTTAAGATTTCTAAGAGTAAGAAGGTCAAAAACTGTTCTGGAATACATA
TATATTTTTCAGGTTACAATTAGTCAAAAAGTGCACTGAAATATACGTTTTAATTTCACGAATAACCCAA
TTAGTTCAATGTATTTTTGGTCAACCAACGTTAAAGTTTGGCTTCCAACCAATTATCATTTCTGATCAAC
CACAATGTTTTTTCTTTATCTGCAAGTTAATTTTTTATTTTTATCCAGATGTTTGACATATTTTTCAATT
CTTCACTAGCGCCCACTTCTTGCACTTCCGGCGCCCTGAATCTAATGCATCTGTTGCAAGAATTGAAAGA
CCAATCAACACATTGTTTTCTTCACGAGATACTGAAGAAAATGAATAAAAACAGAGAAAAAGAGCCATGT
GATTAGTGACAACTGTTGCTAACAGATACCATAGCTTGGACTTGGTACGTGATGGCAACGTATGGGTCAA
CAAAAATGATTGCAGAGGGGGTGCAAAACAGTCAAGTCGAGAAAATATGAAAAACAGAAAACAAAGAACA
GAAAAATGGGTTTGAGAGTCAGTATAATTTATAAAAGAAAAATTGTACATAGAAATTAACCATTTTTG
