>Addgene plasmid #25449 | pSSec7-mGFPx3 | addgene partial sequence | sequence record 44735 | M13pUC-fwd 5'-CCCAGTCACGACGTTGTAAAACG-3'
TGCAATGTGTTTTACAGCTTTTGATGATAGAGCTGCTCAACGAATTATTCGAGAACGAAGATTTTGCCCA
CTGTATCCCTTACAAGGAAGCCATTAGAATTACAAGATTGTTGGAGAAATCGTACGAATTTTCTCGTGAC
TTTAATGAAGATTATGGGTTAAGAACAAGACTAGTAGAGGCTCGTGTAGTTGATAAAATACCAAACCTGT
TGAAACAAGAAACGAGTGCTGCTGCAGTTCTCCTTGACATTATGTTTCAGTTGTATCTGAACGATGATGA
GAAGAAGGCTGATTTAATAACTCGTCTGATCACCATTTGCATCCAGGTCGTAGAGGGTTATGTTTCTTTG
GATGATAGAACCATGGAACGTAGTATCAATGCCTGGCGTTCAGTGATAGTTGAAATATTACAAGGTTACT
ACGAATTTGATGATGAAGACTTTAGACTATACTGTCCTGCTATGTATGCTCTGGTGATTCAAATATTAGA
TAAGAGCGTTCCAACGGAGTTGAGACATGCTATAAAACAATTTCTAAGCAGAGTTGGTGAATTATACCTT
TCTACGGATCCACCGGTCGCCACCATGGTGAGCAAGGGCGAGGAGCTGTTCACCGGGGTGGTGCCCATCC
TGGTCGAGCTGGACGGCGACGTAAACGGCCACAAGTTCAGCGTGTCCGGCGAGGGCGAGGGCGATGCCAC
CTACGGCAAGCTGACCCTGAAGTTCATCTGCACCACCGGCAAGCTGCCCGTGCCCTGGCCCACCCTCGTG
ACCACCCTGACCTACGGCGTGCAGTGCTTCAGCCGCTACCCCGACCACATG
